>Addgene plasmid #243023 | AiP1651 - pAAV-AiE2317m-minBG-SYFP2-WPRE3-BGHpA | addgene full sequence | sequence record 490249 | Addgene NGS Result
CCTGCAGGCAGCTGCGCGCTCGCTCGCTCACTGAGGCCGCCCGGGCGTCGGGCGACCTTTGGTCGCCCGG
CCTCAGTGAGCGAGCGAGCGCGCAGAGAGGGAGTGGCCAACTCCATCACTAGGGGTTCCTGCGGCCGCAC
GCGTTGTAAGAGTAATAATCGATGAGTAAATCCAGCAATCAGCTTAAAGCAAGCTGCAATTTCAATGGCT
GAAGATTTCAATTGTTGTAATTGTTGAAAAAAATTACAGTTGTGCTTCAGGAAGTCAGGCAGATAAATAT
CTGTCTTAAGTCATTCTTGCCTTGTGCATTTTAAGCCTAGGAAACTGCAACTGAGGGCTGGAGAGATGGC
TCAGCGCTTAAGAGCACCGACTGCTCTTCCAGAGGTCCTGAGCTCAATTCCCAGCAACCACGTGGTGGCT
CACAACCATCTGTAGTGGAATCTGCTGCCCTCTTCTGGGGTGTCTGAAAACAGCAATGGTGTACTCATAT
ACATGAAGGAGAGAGAGAGAGAGAGAGAGAGAGAGAGAGAGAGAGAGAGAGAGAGCTGCAACTGAAGGTC
TTGAGATCCCCGGAAGCTCTCTGGTCACTTCCTGTTACCTGTTTGCACCTTCCCTTTTCATGCAGCCCTT
TCCTTCTCCTAGATTTCTCCACCCAGCGCGGAGCTCGGGCTGGGCATAAAAGTCAGGGCAGAGCCATCTA
TTGCTTACATTTGCTTCTGGGATCCAGATCTTTCGAAGCTAGCGCTACCGGTCGCCACCATGGTGAGCAA
GGGCGAGGAGCTGTTCACCGGGGTGGTGCCCATCCTGGTCGAGCTGGACGGCGACGTAAACGGCCACAAG
TTCAGCGTGTCCGGCGAGGGCGAGGGCGATGCCACCTACGGCAAGCTGACCCTGAAGCTGATCTGCACCA
CCGGCAAGCTGCCCGTGCCCTGGCCCACCCTCGTGACCACCCTGGGCTACGGCGTGCAGTGCTTCGCCCG
CTACCCCGACCACATGAAGCAGCACGACTTCTTCAAGTCCGCCATGCCCGAAGGCTACGTCCAGGAGCGC
ACCATCTTCTTCAAGGACGACGGCAACTACAAGACCCGCGCCGAGGTGAAGTTCGAGGGCGACACCCTGG
TGAACCGCATCGAGCTGAAGGGCATCGACTTCAAGGAGGACGGCAACATCCTGGGGCACAAGCTGGAGTA
CAACTACAACAGCCACAACGTCTATATCACCGCCGACAAGCAGAAGAACGGCATCAAGGCCAACTTCAAG
ATCCGCCACAACATCGAGGACGGCGGCGTGCAGCTCGCCGACCACTACCAGCAGAACACCCCCATCGGCG
ACGGCCCCGTGCTGCTGCCCGACAACCACTACCTGAGCTACCAGTCCAAGCTGAGCAAAGACCCCAACGA
GAAGCGCGATCACATGGTCCTGCTGGAGTTCGTGACCGCCGCCGGGATCACTCTCGGCATGGACGAGCTG
TACAAGTAAGTCGACGGCGCGCCGCGGCCGCGAATTCGATATCATAATCAACCTCTGGATTACAAAATTT
GTGAAAGATTGACTGGTATTCTTAACTATGTTGCTCCTTTTACGCTATGTGGATACGCTGCTTTAATGCC
TTTGTATCATGCTATTGCTTCCCGTATGGCTTTCATTTTCTCCTCCTTGTATAAATCCTGGTTAGTTCTT
GCCACGGCGGAACTCATCGCCGCCTGCCTTGCCCGCTGCTGGACAGGGGCTCGGCTGTTGGGCACTGACA
ATTCCGTGGCTCGAGAGATCTTCGACTGTGCCTTCTAGTTGCCAGCCATCTGTTGTTTGCCCCTCCCCCG
TGCCTTCCTTGACCCTGGAAGGTGCCACTCCCACTGTCCTTTCCTAATAAAATGAGGAAATTGCATCGCA
TTGTCTGAGTAGGTGTCATTCTATTCTGGGGGGTGGGGTGGGGCAGGACAGCAAGGGGGAGGATTGGGAA
GACAATAGCAGGCATGAGATCTCACGTGCGGACCGAGCGGCCGCAGGAACCCCTAGTGATGGAGTTGGCC
ACTCCCTCTCTGCGCGCTCGCTCGCTCACTGAGGCCGGGCGACCAAAGGTCGCCCGACGCCCGGGCTTTG
CCCGGGCGGCCTCAGTGAGCGAGCGAGCGCGCAGCTGCCTGCAGGGGCGCCTGATGCGGTATTTTCTCCT
TACGCATCTGTGCGGTATTTCACACCGCATA
[95 nt withheld, positions 2202-2296]
T
[46 nt withheld, positions 2298-2343]
C
[141 nt withheld, positions 2345-2485]
CCTTTGACGTTGGAGTCCACGTTCTTT
[37 nt withheld, positions 2513-2549]
ACTCTATCTCGGGCTATTCTTTTGATTTATAAGGGATTTTGCCGATTTCGGTCTATTGGTTAAAAAATGA
GCTGATTTAACAAAAATTTAACGCGAATTTTAACAAAATATTAACGTTTACAATTTTATGGTGCACTCTC
AGTACAATCTGCTCTGATGCCGCATAGTTAAGCCAGCCCCGACACCCGCCAACACCCGCTGACGCGCCCT
GACGGGCTTGTCTGCTCCCGGCATCCGCTTACAGACAAGCTGTGACCGTCTCCGGGAGCTGCATGTGTCA
GAGGTTTTCACCGTCATCACCGAAACGCGCGAGACGAAAGGGCCTCGTGATACGCCTATTTTTATAGGTT
AATGTCATGATAATAATGGTTTCTTAGACGTCAGGTGGCACTTTTCGGGGAAATGTGCGCGGAACCCCTA
TTTGTTTATTTTTCTAAATACATTCAAATATGTATCCGCTCATGAGACAATAACCCTGATAAATGCTTCA
ATAATATTGAAAAAGGAAGAGTATGAGTATTCAACATTTCCGTGTCGCCCTTATTCCCTTTTTTGCGGCA
TTTTGCCTTCCTGTTTTTGCTCACCCAGAAACGCTGGTGAAAGTAAAAGATGCTGAAGATCAGTTGGGTG
CACGAGTGGGTTACATCGAACTGGATCTCAACAGCGGTAAGATCCTTGAGAGTTTTCGCCCCGAAGAACG
TTTTCCAATGATGAGCACTTTTAAAGTTCTGCTATGTGGCGCGGTATTATCCCGTATTGACGCCGGGCAA
GAGCAACTCGGTCGCCGCATACACTATTCTCAGAATGACTTGGTTGAGTACTCACCAGTCACAGAAAAGC
ATCTTACGGATGGCATGACAGTAAGAGAATTATGCAGTGCTGCCATAACCATGAGTGATAACACTGCGGC
CAACTTACTTCTGACAACGATCGGAGGACCGAAGGAGCTAACCGCTTTTTTGCACAACATGGGGGATCAT
GTAACTCGCCTTGATCGTTGGGAACCGGAGCTGAATGAAGCCATACCAAACGACGAGCGTGACACCACGA
TGCCTGTAGCAATGGCAACAACGTTGCGCAAACTATTAACTGGCGAACTACTTACTCTAGCTTCCCGGCA
ACAATTAATAGACTGGATGGAGGCGGATAAAGTTGCAGGACCACTTCTGCGCTCGGCCCTTCCGGCTGGC
TGGTTTATTGCTGATAAATCTGGAGCCGGTGAGCGTGGGTCTCGCGGTATCATTGCAGCACTGGGGCCAG
ATGGTAAGCCCTCCCGTATCGTAGTTATCTACACGACGGGGAGTCAGGCAACTATGGATGAACGAAATAG
ACAGATCGCTGAGATAGGTGCCTCACTGATTAAGCATTGGTAACTGTCAGACCAAGTTTACTCATATATA
CTTTAGATTGATTTAAAACTTCATTTTTAATTTAAAAGGATCTAGGTGAAGATCCTTTTTGATAATCTCA
TGACCAAAATCCCTTAACGTGAGTTTTCGTTCCACTGAGCGTCAGACCCCGTAGAAAAGATCAAAGGATC
TTCTTGAGATCCTTTTTTTCTGCGCGTAATCTGCTGCTTGCAAACAAAAAAACCACCGCTACCAGCGGTG
GTTTGTTTGCCGGATCAAGAGCTACCAACTCTTTTTCCGAAGGTAACTGGCTTCAGCAGAGCGCAGATAC
CAAATACTGTTCTTCTAGTGTAGCCGTAGTTAGGCCACCACTTCAAGAACTCTGTAGCACCGCCTACATA
CCTCGCTCTGCTAATCCTGTTACCAGTGGCTGCTGCCAGTGGCGATAAGTCGTGTCTTACCGGGTTGGAC
TCAAGACGATAGTTACCGGATAAGGCGCAGCGGTCGGGCTGAACGGGGGGTTCGTGCACACAGCCCAGCT
TGGAGCGAACGACCTACACCGAACTGAGATACCTACAGCGTGAGCTATGAGAAAGCGCCACGCTTCCCGA
AGGGAGAAAGGCGGACAGGTATCCGGTAAGCGGCAGGGTCGGAACAGGAGAGCGCACGAGGGAGCTTCCA
GGGGGAAACGCCTGGTATCTTTATAGTCCTGTCGGGTTTCGCCACCTCTGACTTGAGCGTCGATTTTTGT
GATGCTCGTCAGGGGGGCGGAGCCTATGGAAAAACGCCAGCAACGCGGCCTTTTTACGGTTCCTGGCCTT
TTGCTGGCCTTTTGCTCACATGT
Features (pLannotate 1.2.2; 14 found; start..end, strand, type, name):
     12..39      +  repeat_region  AAV2 ITR (fragment): inverted terminal repeat of adeno-associated virus serotype 2 inverted
     68..95      +  repeat_region  AAV2 ITR (fragment): inverted terminal repeat of adeno-associated virus serotype 2 inverted
    760..1476    +  CDS            SYFP2: SYFP2 is a basic (constitutively fluorescent) yellow fluorescent protein published in 2006, derived from Aequorea victoria. It is reported to be a very rapidly-maturing monomer with moderate acid sensitivity.
   1516..1673    +  misc_feature   WPRE (fragment): woodchuck hepatitis virus posttranscriptional regulatory element
   1679..1759    +  misc_feature   WPRE (fragment): woodchuck hepatitis virus posttranscriptional regulatory element
   1776..1887    +  polyA_signal   bGH poly(A) signal: bovine growth hormone polyadenylation signal
   2005..2145    +  repeat_region  AAV2 ITR: inverted terminal repeat of adeno-associated virus serotype 2 inverted
   2150..2201    -  misc_feature   bom (fragment): basis of mobility region from pBR322
   2220..2675    +  rep_origin     f1 ori (sequence partly withheld): f1 bacteriophage origin of replication; arrow indicates direction of (+) strand synthesis
   2676..2725    -  misc_feature   bom (fragment): basis of mobility region from pBR322
   2827..2862    -  CDS            rop (fragment): Rop protein, which maintains plasmids at low copy number; rop
   2957..3061    +  promoter       AmpR promoter: bla
   3062..3922    +  CDS            AmpR: β-lactamase; bla; confers resistance to ampicillin, carbenicillin, and related antibiotics
   4093..4681    +  rep_origin     ori: high-copy-number ColE1/pMB1/pBR322/pUC origin of replication
