[The description below was written by a language model from this plasmid's Addgene catalogue record and pLannotate feature annotations shown in this document.]
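Description:
AiP1651 - pAAV-AiE2317m-minBG-SYFP2-WPRE3-BGHpA is an AAV transfer plasmid built on a pAAV2 backbone and intended for packaging an enhancer-driven fluorescent reporter into recombinant adeno-associated virus for delivery to brain tissue. In bacteria it is maintained as a high-copy plasmid through a ColE1/pUC-type origin and selected with ampicillin via the β-lactamase gene and its native promoter. An f1 phage origin and small remnants of pBR322 bom and rop sequences are also present in the backbone. The annotated sequence is 4,742 nt. One AAV2 inverted terminal repeat is detected intact downstream of the cassette, while the upstream repeat is annotated only as short fragments, which may reflect the difficulty of sequencing and annotating these structured repeats.

Between the ITRs, the payload is a single expression cassette. According to the construct name and stated purpose, the enhancer AiE2317m is placed upstream of a minimal promoter ("minBG", conventionally a minimal beta-globin promoter). Neither element is annotated in the feature table, but the unannotated region preceding the reporter is where they would lie. A minimal promoter has little activity of its own, so transcription depends on the enhancer, which is designed to restrict expression to specific populations of brain cells; the record does not say which populations. The cassette encodes SYFP2, a rapidly maturing monomeric yellow fluorescent protein derived from Aequorea victoria. It is followed by WPRE3, a shortened woodchuck hepatitis virus posttranscriptional element (seen as two WPRE fragments) that boosts transcript expression while saving packaging space, and then by a bovine growth hormone polyadenylation signal. The construct serves to label and assess enhancer-defined cell types after AAV delivery.
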