Addgene plasmid #243023: AiP1651 - pAAV-AiE2317m-minBG-SYFP2-WPRE3-BGHpA
Purpose: AiE2317m is an enhancer sequence designed to drive AAV-mediated transgene expression in specific populations of brain cells.
Depositing lab: Allen Institute for Brain Science & Bosiljka Tasic. Depositing organization: Allen Institute.
Backbone
  Vector backbone: pAAV2
  Vector type: AAV
Growth in bacteria
  Bacterial resistance: Ampicillin, 100 μg/mL
  Growth temperature: 37°C
  Growth strain: NEB Stable
  Copy number: High Copy
Gene/Insert
  Gene/Insert name: SYFP2
  Species: Synthetic
  Cloning method: Gibson Cloning
Terms and licenses: Academic/Nonprofit Terms; Industry Terms: Not Available to Industry
How to cite: AiP1651 - pAAV-AiE2317m-minBG-SYFP2-WPRE3-BGHpA was a gift from Allen Institute for Brain Science & Bosiljka Tasic (Addgene plasmid # 243023 ; http://n2t.net/addgene:243023 ; RRID:Addgene_243023)
